Addgene plasmid #73879: p415 CHI-9
Purpose: Chimaera 9
Depositing lab: Blanche Schwappach. Depositing organization: Universitaetsmedizin Goettingen. Publication: delta-COP contains a helix C-terminal to its longin domain key to COPI dynamics and function. Arakel EC, Richter KP, Clancy A, Schwappach B. Proc Natl Acad Sci U S A. 2016 Jun 21;113(25):6916-21. doi: 10.1073/pnas.1603544113. Epub 2016 Jun 13. PubMed 27298352.
Backbone
  Vector backbone: p415
  Vector type: Yeast Expression
  Selectable markers: LEU2
Growth in bacteria
  Bacterial resistance: Ampicillin, 100 μg/mL
  Growth temperature: 37°C
  Growth strain: DH5alpha
  Copy number: Unknown
Gene/Insert
  Gene/Insert name: CHI-9
  Species: B. taurus (bovine), S. cerevisiae (budding yeast)
  Promoter: Met25
  Tag / fusion protein: His (C terminal on insert)
  Cloning method: Restriction Enzyme; 5′ cloning site BamH1 (not destroyed); 3′ cloning site Xho1 (not destroyed)
  Sequencing primers: 5′ CTTTTTCTTGCTCTCTTGTCTTTTCATCTA
Terms and licenses: Academic/Nonprofit Terms; Industry Terms: Not Available to Industry
How to cite: p415 CHI-9 was a gift from Blanche Schwappach (Addgene plasmid # 73879 ; http://n2t.net/addgene:73879 ; RRID:Addgene_73879)
