[The description below was written by a language model from this plasmid's Addgene catalogue record and pLannotate feature annotations shown in this document.]
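Description:
p415 CHI-9 is a low-copy yeast expression plasmid built on the p415 centromeric shuttle backbone. In Saccharomyces cerevisiae it is maintained through a CEN6/ARS element, which keeps it at roughly chromosomal copy number, and is selected by the LEU2 auxotrophic marker, expressed from its own promoter, in leucine-deficient medium. For propagation in E. coli it carries a high-copy ColE1/pUC-type origin and the β-lactamase gene for ampicillin resistance. An f1 origin, lac promoter/operator and lacZα remnants, and flanking T3 and T7 promoters are carry-overs from the pBluescript-derived cloning region. Small annotated fragments such as NFS1, rop, bom and lacI appear to be backbone remnants rather than functional parts.

The expression cassette consists of the MET17 (MET25) promoter, which is repressed by methionine and so allows expression to be tuned through the methionine content of the medium, followed by the CHI-9 insert cloned between BamHI and XhoI sites, a C-terminal His tag, and the CYC1 transcription terminator. The catalogue describes CHI-9 only as "Chimaera 9" of mixed bovine and budding yeast origin. The associated study concerns δ-COP, a subunit of the COPI coatomer complex involved in Golgi-to-ER retrograde transport. The feature table annotates the roughly 530 bp coding region as a fragment of yeast RET2 (δ-COP) and does not separately identify a bovine segment, so the record does not state the exact junctions or which portions derive from each species. The construct is evidently intended for expressing a yeast/bovine δ-COP chimaera in yeast, presumably to examine which δ-COP regions support COPI function, with the His tag available for detection or purification.
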