Features (pLannotate 1.2.2; 24 found; start..end, strand, type, name):
     81..197     -  CDS            NFS1 (fragment): NFS1_YEAST - Also known as SPL1 From Saccharomyces cerevisiae (strain ATCC 204508 / S288c) (Baker's yeast).
    196..246     -  misc_feature   bom (fragment): basis of mobility region from pBR322
    348..383     -  CDS            rop (fragment): Rop protein, which maintains plasmids at low copy number; rop
    452..955     -  misc_feature   CEN/ARS: S. cerevisiae CEN6 centromere fused to an autonomously replicating sequence
    992..1096    +  promoter       AmpR promoter: bla
   1097..1957    +  CDS            AmpR: β-lactamase; bla; confers resistance to ampicillin, carbenicillin, and related antibiotics
   2128..2716    +  rep_origin     ori: high-copy-number ColE1/pMB1/pBR322/pUC origin of replication
   2899..2991    +  CDS            lacI (fragment): lac repressor; lacI; The lac repressor binds to the lac operator to inhibit transcription in E. coli. This inhibition can be relieved by adding lactose or isopropyl-β-D-thiogalactopyranoside (IPTG).
   3004..3025    +  protein_bind   CAP binding site: CAP binding activates transcription in the presence of cAMP. E. coli catabolite activator protein
   3040..3070    +  promoter       lac promoter: promoter for the E. coli lac operon
   3078..3094    +  protein_bind   lac operator: The lac repressor binds to the lac operator to inhibit transcription in E. coli. This inhibition can be relieved by adding lactose or isopropyl-β-D-thiogalactopyranoside (IPTG). lac repressor encoded by lacI
   3139..3157    +  promoter       T3 promoter: promoter for bacteriophage T3 RNA polymerase
   3208..3557    +  promoter       MET17 promoter: S. cerevisiae MET17; expression is repressed by methionine; MET15; MET25
   3557..3575    +  misc_feature   MCS (fragment): pBluescript multiple cloning site
   3576..4109    +  CDS            RET2 (fragment): COPD_YEAST - Experimental evidence at protein level: Swiss-Prot protein existence level 1. The coatomer is a cytosolic protein complex that binds to dilysine motifs and reversibly associates with Golgi non-clathrin- coated vesicles, which further mediate biosynthetic protein transport from the ER, via the Golgi up to the trans Golgi network. Coatomer complex is required for budding from Golgi membranes, and is essential for the retrograde Golgi-to-ER transport of dilysine-tagged proteins (By similarity). From Saccharomyces cerevisiae (strain ATCC 204508 / S288c) (Baker's yeast).
   4110..4127    +  CDS            7xHis (fragment): 6xHis affinity tag
   4152..4399    +  terminator     CYC1 terminator: S. cerevisiae CYC1; transcription terminator for CYC1
   4418..4436    -  promoter       T7 promoter: promoter for bacteriophage T7 RNA polymerase
   4444..4599    +  CDS            lacZα (fragment): LacZα fragment of β-galactosidase; lacZ fragment
   4603..5031    +  rep_origin     f1 ori (sequence partly withheld): f1 bacteriophage origin of replication; arrow indicates direction of (+) strand synthesis
   5059..5111    -  misc_feature   bom (fragment): basis of mobility region from pBR322
   5142..5219    +  CDS            YO192_YEAST (fragment): Experimental evidence at protein level: Swiss-Prot protein existence level 1. From Saccharomyces cerevisiae (strain ATCC 204508 / S288c) (Baker's yeast).
   5359..5766    +  promoter       LEU2 promoter: S. cerevisiae LEU2
   5767..6861    +  CDS            LEU2: 3-isopropylmalate dehydrogenase, required for leucine biosynthesis; S. cerevisiae LEU2; yeast auxotrophic marker
>Addgene plasmid #73879 | p415 CHI-9 | addgene full sequence | sequence record 200047 | Addgene NGS Result
TCATGAAACTATGATTCCTAATTTATATATTGGAGGATTTTCTCTAAAAAAAAAAAAATACAACAAATAA
AAAACACTCAATGACCTGACCATTTGATGGAGTTTAAGTCAATACCTTCTTGAACCATTTCCCATAATGG
TGAAAGTTCCCTCAAGAATTTTACTCTGTCAGAAACGGCCTTAACGACGTAGTCGATATGGTGCACTCTC
AGTACAATCTGCTCTGATGCCGCATAGTTAAGCCAGCCCCGACACCCGCCAACACCCGCTGACGCGCCCT
GACGGGCTTGTCTGCTCCCGGCATCCGCTTACAGACAAGCTGTGACCGTCTCCGGGAGCTGCATGTGTCA
GAGGTTTTCACCGTCATCACCGAAACGCGCGAGACGAAAGGGCCTCGTGATACGCCTATTTTTATAGGTT
AATGTCATGATAATAATGGTTTCTTAGGACGGATCGCTTGCCTGTAACTTACACGCGCCTCGTATCTTTT
AATGATGGAATAATTTGGGAATTTACTCTGTGTTTATTTATTTTTATGTTTTGTATTTGGATTTTAGAAA
GTAAATAAAGAAGGTAGAAGAGTTACGGAATGAAGAAAAAAAAATAAACAAAGGTTTAAAAAATTTCAAC
AAAAAGCGTACTTTACATATATATTTATTAGACAAGAAAAGCAGATTAAATAGATATACATTCGATTAAC
GATAAGTAAAATGTAAAATCACAGGATTTTCGTGTGTGGTCTTCTACACAGACAAGATGAAACAATTCGG
CATTAATACCTGAGAGCAGGAAGAGCAAGATAAAAGGTAGTATTTGTTGGCGATCCCCCTAGAGTCTTTT
ACATCTTCGGAAAACAAAAACTATTTTTTCTTTAATTTCTTTTTTTACTTTCTATTTTTAATTTATATAT
TTATATTAAAAAATTTAAATTATAATTATTTTTATAGCACGTGATGAAAAGGACCCAGGTGGCACTTTTC
GGGGAAATGTGCGCGGAACCCCTATTTGTTTATTTTTCTAAATACATTCAAATATGTATCCGCTCATGAG
ACAATAACCCTGATAAATGCTTCAATAATATTGAAAAAGGAAGAGTATGAGTATTCAACATTTCCGTGTC
GCCCTTATTCCCTTTTTTGCGGCATTTTGCCTTCCTGTTTTTGCTCACCCAGAAACGCTGGTGAAAGTAA
AAGATGCTGAAGATCAGTTGGGTGCACGAGTGGGTTACATCGAACTGGATCTCAACAGCGGTAAGATCCT
TGAGAGTTTTCGCCCCGAAGAACGTTTTCCAATGATGAGCACTTTTAAAGTTCTGCTATGTGGCGCGGTA
TTATCCCGTATTGACGCCGGGCAAGAGCAACTCGGTCGCCGCATACACTATTCTCAGAATGACTTGGTTG
AGTACTCACCAGTCACAGAAAAGCATCTTACGGATGGCATGACAGTAAGAGAATTATGCAGTGCTGCCAT
AACCATGAGTGATAACACTGCGGCCAACTTACTTCTGACAACGATCGGAGGACCGAAGGAGCTAACCGCT
TTTTTGCACAACATGGGGGATCATGTAACTCGCCTTGATCGTTGGGAACCGGAGCTGAATGAAGCCATAC
CAAACGACGAGCGTGACACCACGATGCCTGTAGCAATGGCAACAACGTTGCGCAAACTATTAACTGGCGA
ACTACTTACTCTAGCTTCCCGGCAACAATTAATAGACTGGATGGAGGCGGATAAAGTTGCAGGACCACTT
CTGCGCTCGGCCCTTCCGGCTGGCTGGTTTATTGCTGATAAATCTGGAGCCGGTGAGCGTGGGTCTCGCG
GTATCATTGCAGCACTGGGGCCAGATGGTAAGCCCTCCCGTATCGTAGTTATCTACACGACGGGGAGTCA
GGCAACTATGGATGAACGAAATAGACAGATCGCTGAGATAGGTGCCTCACTGATTAAGCATTGGTAACTG
TCAGACCAAGTTTACTCATATATACTTTAGATTGATTTAAAACTTCATTTTTAATTTAAAAGGATCTAGG
TGAAGATCCTTTTTGATAATCTCATGACCAAAATCCCTTAACGTGAGTTTTCGTTCCACTGAGCGTCAGA
CCCCGTAGAAAAGATCAAAGGATCTTCTTGAGATCCTTTTTTTCTGCGCGTAATCTGCTGCTTGCAAACA
AAAAAACCACCGCTACCAGCGGTGGTTTGTTTGCCGGATCAAGAGCTACCAACTCTTTTTCCGAAGGTAA
CTGGCTTCAGCAGAGCGCAGATACCAAATACTGTTCTTCTAGTGTAGCCGTAGTTAGGCCACCACTTCAA
GAACTCTGTAGCACCGCCTACATACCTCGCTCTGCTAATCCTGTTACCAGTGGCTGCTGCCAGTGGCGAT
AAGTCGTGTCTTACCGGGTTGGACTCAAGACGATAGTTACCGGATAAGGCGCAGCGGTCGGGCTGAACGG
GGGGTTCGTGCACACAGCCCAGCTTGGAGCGAACGACCTACACCGAACTGAGATACCTACAGCGTGAGCT
ATGAGAAAGCGCCACGCTTCCCGAAGGGAGAAAGGCGGACAGGTATCCGGTAAGCGGCAGGGTCGGAACA
GGAGAGCGCACGAGGGAGCTTCCAGGGGGAAACGCCTGGTATCTTTATAGTCCTGTCGGGTTTCGCCACC
TCTGACTTGAGCGTCGATTTTTGTGATGCTCGTCAGGGGGGCGGAGCCTATGGAAAAACGCCAGCAACGC
GGCCTTTTTACGGTTCCTGGCCTTTTGCTGGCCTTTTGCTCACATGTTCTTTCCTGCGTTATCCCCTGAT
TCTGTGGATAACCGTATTACCGCCTTTGAGTGAGCTGATACCGCTCGCCGCAGCCGAACGACCGAGCGCA
GCGAGTCAGTGAGCGAGGAAGCGGAAGAGCGCCCAATACGCAAACCGCCTCTCCCCGCGCGTTGGCCGAT
TCATTAATGCAGCTGGCACGACAGGTTTCCCGACTGGAAAGCGGGCAGTGAGCGCAACGCAATTAATGTG
AGTTAGCTCACTCATTAGGCACCCCAGGCTTTACACTTTATGCTTCCGGCTCGTATGTTGTGTGGAATTG
TGAGCGGATAACAATTTCACACAGGAAACAGCTATGACCATGATTACGCCAAGCGCGCAATTAACCCTCA
CTAAAGGGAACAAAAGCTGGAGCTCCGGATGCAAGGGTTCGAATCCCTTAGCTCTCATTATTTTTTGCTT
TTTCTCTTGAGGTCACATGATCGCAAAATGGCAAATGGCACGTGAAGCTGTCGATATTGGGGAACTGTGG
TGGTTGGCAAATGACTAATTAAGTTAGTCAAGGCGCCATCCTCATGAAAACTGTGTAACATAATAACCGA
AGTGTCGAAAAGGTGGCACCTTGTCCAATTGAACACGCTCGATGAAAAAAATAAGATATATATAAGGTTA
AGTAAAGCGTCTGTTAGAAAGGAAGTTTTTCCTTTTTCTTGCTCTCTTGTCTTTTCATCTACTATTTCCT
TCGTGTAATACAGGGTCGTCAGATACATAGATACAATTCTATTACCCCCATCCATACTCTAGAACTAGTG
GATCCATGGTGGTTTTGGCTGCTTCTATCACTACGCGTCAGGGGAAACCTCTCTTGTCCAGGCAATTCAA
AGATCTGTCCAAGGATCGAGTCCTAGAGTTGCTGTCCAATTTCCAGAACCTAGTCTCCGAGATCTCGTCA
GACCACACATTTGTCGAGGACAAGCACGTCCGCTACGTGTATAGGCCCTTTGATAACTACTACATTATTC
TTATCACAAACCGCCAGTCCAATATTATCAAGGATTTGGCCACATTAAATCTGTTTTCACAGACGATCAA
CTCCTACTTGTCTAGTTTCCAAGACCAAGAGATTTTTCACAATGCCTTTGAGATCTTGTCCTCGTTCGAC
GAAATCGTGTCAATGGGCGGGTACAAAGAGAACGTTAACCTGGCACAGATCAGAACCTTCACAGAAATGG
AGTCGCACGAAGAAAGAATCCAGGAAATTATTGAGCGTAATAAAGAGATCGAAGCTACTGAGGAGAGGAA
GCGCCGTGCTAAGGAAATTGCTAGAAAAGAACATGAAAGGAAACACGGGCATCACCATCACCATCACTGA
CCGGAATTCCGGCCGCTCGAGTCATGTAATTAGTTATGTCACGCTTACATTCACGCCCTCCCCCCACATC
CGCTCTAACCGAAAAGGAAGGAGTTAGACAACCTGAAGTCTAGGTCCCTATTTATTTTTTTATAGTTATG
TTAGTATTAAGAACGTTATTTATATTTCAAATTTTTCTTTTTTTTCTGTACAGACGCGTGTACGCATGTA
ACATTATACTGAAAACCTTGCTTGAGAAGGTTTTGGGACGCTCGAAGGCTTTAATTTGCGGCCGGTACCC
AATTCGCCCTATAGTGAGTCGTATTACGCGCGCTCACTGGCCGTCGTTTTACAACGTCGTGACTGGGAAA
ACCCTGGCGTTACCCAACTTAATCGCCTTGCAGCACATCCCCCTTTCGCCAGCTGGCGTAATAGCGAAGA
GGCCCGCACCGATCGCCCTTCCCAACAGTTGCGCAGCCTGAATGGCGAATGG
[124 nt withheld, positions 4603-4726]
C
[91 nt withheld, positions 4728-4818]
A
[49 nt withheld, positions 4820-4868]
CCTTTGACGTTGGAGTCCACGTTCTTT
[37 nt withheld, positions 4896-4932]
ACCCTATCTCGGTCTATTCTTTTGATTTATAAGGGATTTTGCCGATTTCGGCCTATTGGTTAAAAAATGA
GCTGATTTAACAAAAATTTAACGCGAATTTTAACAAAATATTAACGCTTACAATTTCCTGATGCGGTATT
TTCTCCTTACGCATCTGTGCGGTATTTCACACCGCATATCGACCGGTCGAGGAGAACTTCTAGTATATCT
ACATACCTAATATTATTGCCTTATTAAAAATGGAATCCCAACAATTACATCAAAATCCACATTCTCTTCA
AAATCAATTGTCCTGTACTTCCTTGTTCATGTGTGTTCAAAAACGTTATATTTATAGGATAATTATACTC
TATTTCTCAACAAGTAATTGGTTGTTTGGCCGAGCGGTCTAAGGCGCCTGATTCAAGAAATATCTTGACC
GCAGTTAACTGTGGGAATACTCAGGTATCGTAAGATGCAAGAGTTCGAATCTCTTAGCAACCATTATTTT
TTTCCTCAACATAACGAGAACACACAGGGGCGCTATCGCACAGAATCAAATTCGATGACTGGAAATTTTT
TGTTAATTTCAGAGGTCGCCTGACGCATATACCTTTTTCAACTGAAAAATTGGGAGAAAAAGGAAAGGTG
AGAGCGCCGGAACCGGCTTTTCATATAGAATAGAGAAGCGTTCATGACTAAATGCTTGCATCACAATACT
TGAAGTTGACAATATTATTTAAGGACCTATTGTTTTTTCCAATAGGTGGTTAGCAATCGTCTTACTTTCT
AACTTTTCTTACCTTTTACATTTCAGCAATATATATATATATATTTCAAGGATATACCATTCTAATGTCT
GCCCCTAAGAAGATCGTCGTTTTGCCAGGTGACCACGTTGGTCAAGAAATCACAGCCGAAGCCATTAAGG
TTCTTAAAGCTATTTCTGATGTTCGTTCCAATGTCAAGTTCGATTTCGAAAATCATTTAATTGGTGGTGC
TGCTATCGATGCTACAGGTGTTCCACTTCCAGATGAGGCGCTGGAAGCCTCCAAGAAGGCTGATGCCGTT
TTGTTAGGTGCTGTGGGTGGTCCTAAATGGGGTACCGGTAGTGTTAGACCTGAACAAGGTTTACTAAAAA
TCCGTAAAGAACTTCAATTGTACGCCAACTTAAGACCATGTAACTTTGCATCCGACTCTCTTTTAGACTT
ATCTCCAATCAAGCCACAATTTGCTAAAGGTACTGACTTCGTTGTTGTCAGAGAATTAGTGGGAGGTATT
TACTTTGGTAAGAGAAAGGAAGACGATGGTGATGGTGTCGCTTGGGATAGTGAACAATACACCGTTCCAG
AAGTGCAAAGAATCACAAGAATGGCCGCTTTCATGGCCCTACAACATGAGCCACCATTGCCTATTTGGTC
CTTGGATAAAGCTAATGTTTTGGCCTCTTCAAGATTATGGAGAAAAACTGTGGAGGAAACCATCAAGAAC
GAATTCCCTACATTGAAGGTTCAACATCAATTGATTGATTCTGCCGCCATGATCCTAGTTAAGAACCCAA
CCCACCTAAATGGTATTATAATCACCAGCAACATGTTTGGTGATATCATCTCCGATGAAGCCTCCGTTAT
CCCAGGTTCCTTGGGTTTGTTGCCATCTGCGTCCTTGGCCTCTTTGCCAGACAAGAACACCGCATTTGGT
TTGTACGAACCATGCCACGGTTCTGCTCCAGATTTGCCAAAGAATAAGGTCAACCCTATCGCCACTATCT
TGTCTGCTGCAATGATGTTGAAATTGTCATTGAACTTGCCTGAAGAAGGTAAGGCCATTGAAGATGCAGT
TAAAAAGGTTTTGGATGCAGGTATCAGAACTGGTGATTTAGGTGGTTCCAACAGTACCACCGAAGTCGGT
GATGCTGTCGCCGAAGAAGTTAAGAAAATCCTTGCTTAAAAAGATTCTCTTTTTTTATGATATTTGTACA
TAAACTTTATAAATGAAATTCATAATAGAAACGACACGAAATTACAAAATGGAATATGTTCATAGGGTAG
ACGAAACTATATACGCAATCTACATACATTTATCAAGAAGGAGAAAAAGGAGGATGTAAAGGAATACAGG
TAAGCAAATTGATACTAATGGCTCAACGTGATAAGGAAAAAGAATTGCACTTTAACATTAATATTGACAA
GGAGGAGGGCACCACACAAAAAGTTAGGTGTAACAGAAAA
